>Addgene plasmid #27943 | pUT1670-HQ858861 | depositor full sequence | sequence record 13217 | Author sequence
CAAATAATGATTTTATTTTGACTGATAGTGACCTGTTCGTTGCAACAAATTGATGAGCAATGCTTTTTTA
TAATGCCAACTTTGTACAAAAAAGCAGGCTCCGCGGCCGCCTTGTTTAACTTTAAGAAGGAGCCCTTCAC
CATGGCGTTGGAGGCGGTGGTGTTCTCGGAAGGATACTACTTCGGATGCGGCGGTGCCATGGCGGCGGAA
GCAGCTGCAGGAGGAGCTTGGAGCTGGAGCCACGGGTATGGCGGTGGCGTTGATCAGGGGAAGGGGGCGA
TGGAGTTAGTGGTGGACGACGGGGTGGTGAACGCCTTCTGGGACGGCGGCGGAGGCGGCGCAAGCTCTTC
CCCGGTGATGGCCGCCGTCTCGGGGTTTATTGAGGAGCCGGACGGCGGTAATTCCTCCGTCGCAGACGCA
GCGCCGCCGCCGGAGCACGGAGGTGCGTCTGTCGTCGGACGGGATGGCTCCGCGGCGGCGCCGGCGGCGG
CCGCAGGGAGGAGGAAGCGGCGGAGGGCGAGGACCGTCAAGAACAGGGAGGAGGTGGAGAGCCAGCGCAT
GACCCACATCGCCGTCGAGCGCAACCGCCGGAAGCAGATGAACGAGTACCTCGCCGTGCTCCGCTCCCTC
ATGCCGGCCTCCTACGTGCAAAGGGGCGACCAGGCGTCCATAATTGGCGGAGCAATCAACTACGTCAAGG
AGATGGAGCAGCTTCTCCAATCCCTGGAGGCGCACAGACACGCCCGCCGCGCACGCACCGACGCCGCCGC
CGCGTTGCCATTCGCGGGCTTCTTCACGTTCCCGCAGTACTCCATGAGCGCCGTGCCCACGACAACCACC
ACCACTGTAGCAGCAGCAGCAACGGAAAACGGCAATGCCGTCGCCGGCGCCGGCGCGGGCGACGACGCGG
ACGCGGACGTGTCGGGGTCGAAGCCGTCCTCGGTGGCGGACATCGAGGTGACGATGGTGGAGAGCCACGC
CAACCTGAAGGTGCTGTCGCGGCGGCGGCCGAGGCAGCTGCTGAGGATGGTGGCAGGGCTGCAACACCAC
CGCCTCGCCGTGCTCCACCTCAACGTCGCCAGCGCCGGCCACATGGCTCTCTACTCCCTTAGCCTTAAGG
TGGAAGAAGACTGCCAGCTCACGTCGGTGGACGACATCGCGGCGGCGGTACACGGGATCGTCGAGACGAT
CGAGCAAGAGCAGCAGCAGCAGCAGAAGCAGAGCTGTAGCAAGGGTGGGCGCGCCGACCCAGCTTTCTTG
TACAAAGTTGGCATTATAAGAAAGCATTGCTTATCAATTTGTTGCAACGAACAGGTCACTATCAGTCAAA
ATAAAATCATTATTTGCCATCCAGCTGATATCCCCTATAGTGAGTCGTATTACATGGTCATAGCTGTTTC
CTGGCAGCTCTGGCCCGTGTCTCAAAATCTCTGATGTTACATTGCACAAGATAAAAATATATCATCATGA
ACAATAAAACTGTCTGCTTACATAAACAGTAATACAAGGGGTGTTATGAGCCATATTCAACGGGAAACGT
CGAGGCCGCGATTAAATTCCAACATGGATGCTGATTTATATGGGTATAAATGGGCTCGCGATAATGTCGG
GCAATCAGGTGCGACAATCTATCGCTTGTATGGGAAGCCCGATGCGCCAGAGTTGTTTCTGAAACATGGC
AAAGGTAGCGTTGCCAATGATGTTACAGATGAGATGGTCAGACTAAACTGGCTGACGGAATTTATGCCTC
TTCCGACCATCAAGCATTTTATCCGTACTCCTGATGATGCATGGTTACTCACCACTGCGATCCCCGGAAA
AACAGCATTCCAGGTATTAGAAGAATATCCTGATTCAGGTGAAAATATTGTTGATGCGCTGGCAGTGTTC
CTGCGCCGGTTGCATTCGATTCCTGTTTGTAATTGTCCTTTTAACAGCGATCGCGTATTTCGTCTCGCTC
AGGCGCAATCACGAATGAATAACGGTTTGGTTGATGCGAGTGATTTTGATGACGAGCGTAATGGCTGGCC
TGTTGAACAAGTCTGGAAAGAAATGCATAAACTTTTGCCATTCTCACCGGATTCAGTCGTCACTCATGGT
GATTTCTCACTTGATAACCTTATTTTTGACGAGGGGAAATTAATAGGTTGTATTGATGTTGGACGAGTCG
GAATCGCAGACCGATACCAGGATCTTGCCATCCTATGGAACTGCCTCGGTGAGTTTTCTCCTTCATTACA
GAAACGGCTTTTTCAAAAATATGGTATTGATAATCCTGATATGAATAAATTGCAGTTTCATTTGATGCTC
GATGAGTTTTTCTAATCAGAATTGGTTAATTGGTTGTAACACTGGCAGAGCATTACGCTGACTTGACGGG
ACGGCGCAAGCTCATGACCAAAATCCCTTAACGTGAGTTACGCGTCGTTCCACTGAGCGTCAGACCCCGT
AGAAAAGATCAAAGGATCTTCTTGAGATCCTTTTTTTCTGCGCGTAATCTGCTGCTTGCAAACAAAAAAA
CCACCGCTACCAGCGGTGGTTTGTTTGCCGGATCAAGAGCTACCAACTCTTTTTCCGAAGGTAACTGGCT
TCAGCAGAGCGCAGATACCAAATACTGTCCTTCTAGTGTAGCCGTAGTTAGGCCACCACTTCAAGAACTC
TGTAGCACCGCCTACATACCTCGCTCTGCTAATCCTGTTACCAGTGGCTGCTGCCAGTGGCGATAAGTCG
TGTCTTACCGGGTTGGACTCAAGACGATAGTTACCGGATAAGGCGCAGCGGTCGGGCTGAACGGGGGGTT
CGTGCACACAGCCCAGCTTGGAGCGAACGACCTACACCGAACTGAGATACCTACAGCGTGAGCATTGAGA
AAGCGCCACGCTTCCCGAAGGGAGAAAGGCGGACAGGTATCCGGTAAGCGGCAGGGTCGGAACAGGAGAG
CGCACGAGGGAGCTTCCAGGGGGAAACGCCTGGTATCTTTATAGTCCTGTCGGGTTTCGCCACCTCTGAC
TTGAGCGTCGATTTTTGTGATGCTCGTCAGGGGGGCGGAGCCTATGGAAAAACGCCAGCAACGCGGCCTT
TTTACGGTTCCTGGCCTTTTGCTGGCCTTTTGCTCACATGTTCTTTCCTGCGTTATCCCCTGATTCTGTG
GATAACCGTATTACCGCCTTTGAGTGAGCTGATACCGCTCGCCGCAGCCGAACGACCGAGCGCAGCGAGT
CAGTGAGCGAGGAAGCGGAAGAGCGCCCAATACGCAAACCGCCTCTCCCCGCGCGTTGGCCGATTCATTA
ATGCAGCTGGCACGACAGGTTTCCCGACTGGAAAGCGGGCAGTGAGCGCAACGCAATTAATACGCGTACC
GCTAGCCAGGAAGAGTTTGTAGAAACGCAAAAAGGCCATCCGTCAGGATGGCCTTCTGCTTAGTTTGATG
CCTGGCAGTTTATGGCGGGCGTCCTGCCCGCCACCCTCCGGGCCGTTGCTTCACAACGTTCAAATCCGCT
CCCGGCGGATTTGTCCTACTCAGGAGAGCGTTCACCGACAAACAACAGATAAAACGAAAGGCCCAGTCTT
CCGACTGAGCCTTTCGTTTTATTTGATGCCTGGCAGTTCCCTACTCTCGCGTTAACGCTAGCATGGATGT
TTTCCCAGTCACGACGTTGTAAAACGACGGCCAGTCTTAAGCTCGGGCCC
Features (pLannotate 1.2.2; 11 found; start..end, strand, type, name):
      1..100     +  protein_bind   attL1: mutant version of attL; recombination site for the Gateway® LR reaction LR Clonase™
    112..132     +  RBS            RBS: efficient ribosome binding site from bacteriophage T7 gene 10 (Olins and Rangwala, 1989)
    520..1200    +  CDS            BHLH96 (fragment): BH096_ARATH - Also known as EN15. Experimental evidence at protein level: Swiss-Prot protein existence level 1. From Arabidopsis thaliana (Mouse-ear cress).
   1247..1346    -  protein_bind   attL2: mutant version of attL; recombination site for the Gateway® LR reaction LR Clonase™
   1364..1382    -  promoter       T7 promoter: promoter for bacteriophage T7 RNA polymerase
   1516..2325    +  CDS            KanR: aminoglycoside phosphotransferase; aph(3')-Ia; confers resistance to kanamycin in bacteria or G418 (Geneticin®) in eukaryotes
   2472..3060    +  rep_origin     ori: high-copy-number ColE1/pMB1/pBR322/pUC origin of replication
   3243..3335    +  CDS            lacI (fragment): lac repressor; lacI; The lac repressor binds to the lac operator to inhibit transcription in E. coli. This inhibition can be relieved by adding lactose or isopropyl-β-D-thiogalactopyranoside (IPTG).
   3390..3417    -  terminator     rrnB T2 terminator: transcription terminator T2 from the E. coli rrnB gene
   3549..3592    +  terminator     rrnB T1 terminator: Escherichia coli rrnB; transcription terminator T1 from the E. coli rrnB gene
   3639..3675    -  CDS            lacZα (fragment): LacZα fragment of β-galactosidase; lacZ fragment
