[The description below was written by a language model from this plasmid's Addgene catalogue record, the feature table of its GenBank file and pLannotate feature annotations shown in this document.]
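Description:
pUT1670-HQ858861 is a Gateway entry clone built on the Invitrogen pENTR/SD backbone, carrying the coding sequence of a rice (Oryza sativa) basic helix-loop-helix (bHLH) transcription factor encoded by locus Os08g0483900 / LOC_Os08g37730. The roughly 1.1 kb insert was PCR-amplified from a full-length rice cDNA template and cloned without its stop codon, so that after transfer into a destination vector the open reading frame can be read through into a C-terminal tag or fusion partner. The plasmid is maintained in E. coli under kanamycin selection (aph(3')-Ia, KanR). It replicates from a ColE1/pUC-type origin, which the annotation describes as high copy although the catalogue entry lists the plasmid as low copy.

In the 3,690 nt depositor sequence the insert sits between attL1 and attL2, the sites that LR Clonase recombines with attR sites to move the ORF directionally into expression vectors. Just downstream of attL1 lies the bacteriophage T7 gene 10 ribosome binding site characteristic of the SD version of the backbone, which supports translation in bacterial hosts once the cassette is placed behind a suitable promoter. The entry clone itself has no promoter driving the insert in the sense direction, since the only T7 promoter lies beyond attL2 and points back toward it. rrnB T1 and T2 terminators upstream of the cassette shield it from read-through transcription. The automated annotation labels part of the insert as a fragment of Arabidopsis BHLH96, which reflects homology of the conserved bHLH region rather than the true source species. The small lacI and lacZα fragments are probably backbone remnants or spurious matches. The accompanying GenBank record covers only the first 817 bp (attL1, the RBS, a Kozak-like motif and the start of the insert). The clone belongs to a rice transcription factor ORFeome collection associated with a comparative grass regulatory genomics resource.
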