Addgene plasmid #27943: pUT1670-HQ858861
Depositing lab: John Gray & Erich Grotewold. Depositing organization: University of Toledo. Publication: GRASSIUS: a platform for comparative regulatory genomics across the grasses. Yilmaz A, Nishiyama MY Jr, Fuentes BG, Souza GM, Janies D, Gray J, Grotewold E. Plant Physiol. 2009 Jan;149(1):171-80. doi: 10.1104/pp.108.128579. Epub 2008 Nov 5. PubMed 18987217.
Backbone
  Vector backbone: pENTR/SD
  Backbone manufacturer: Invitrogen
  Backbone size w/o insert (bp): 2601
  Vector type: Entry vector
Growth in bacteria
  Bacterial resistance: Kanamycin, 50 μg/mL
  Growth temperature: 37°C
  Growth strain: DH5alpha
  Growth instructions: E. coli Top10 (Invitrogen)
  Copy number: Low Copy
Gene/Insert
  Gene/Insert name: bHLH transcription factor encoded by Os08g0483900 LOC_Os08g37730
  Species: Oryza sativa (rice)
  Insert size (bp): 1089
  GenBank ID: HQ858861
  Cloning method: Restriction Enzyme
  Sequencing primers: 5′ M13 For; 3′ M13 Rev
Terms and licenses: Academic/Nonprofit Terms; Industry Terms: Not Available to Industry
Depositor comments: This CDS was amplified using PCR from a full length cDNA template from the OSIIEa, OSIIEb, and OSJNEa thru OSJNEf full length cDNA libraries generated by the Guoliang Wang lab at Ohio State University. The PCR product omitted the stop codon. The PCR product was cloned into a Gateway pENTR/SD entry vector. Further information on this gene may be obtained at www.grassius.org using the Genbank number. (The second half of the plasmid name is the Genbank Number for the sequence of the insert)
How to cite: pUT1670-HQ858861 was a gift from John Gray & Erich Grotewold (Addgene plasmid # 27943 ; http://n2t.net/addgene:27943 ; RRID:Addgene_27943)
