LOCUS       Exported 817 bp ds-DNA linear SYN 30-MAY-2021
DEFINITION  synthetic linear DNA
ACCESSION   .
VERSION     .
KEYWORDS    pUT1670-HQ858861
SOURCE      synthetic DNA construct
  ORGANISM  synthetic DNA construct
REFERENCE   1 (bases 1 to 817)
  TITLE     Rice TF ORFeome collection
REFERENCE   2 (bases 1 to 817)
  AUTHORS   .
  TITLE     Direct Submission
  JOURNAL   Exported May 30, 2021 from SnapGene Server 1.1.58
            http://www.snapgene.com
FEATURES             Location/Qualifiers
     source          1..817
                     /organism="synthetic DNA construct"
                     /mol_type="other DNA"
     protein_bind    1..100
                     /gene="mutant version of attL"
                     /label=attL1
                     /bound_moiety="LR Clonase(TM)"
                     /note="recombination site for the Gateway(R) LR reaction"
     RBS             112..132
                     /note="efficient ribosome binding site from bacteriophage
                     T7 gene 10 (Olins and Rangwala, 1989)"
     regulatory      197..206
                     /regulatory_class="other"
                     /note="vertebrate consensus sequence for strong initiation
                     of translation (Kozak, 1987)"
ORIGIN
        1 ccaataatga ttttattttg actgatagtg acctgttcgt tgcaacaaat tgatgagcaa
       61 tgctttttta taatgccaac tttgtacaaa aaagcaggct ccgcggccgc cttgtttaac
      121 tttaagaagg agcccttcac catggcgttg gaggcggtgg tgttctcgga aggatactac
      181 ttcggatgcg gcggtgccat ggcggcggaa gcagctgcag gaggagcttg gagctggagc
      241 cacgggtatg gcggtggcgt tgatcagggg aagggggcga tggagttagt ggtggacgac
      301 ggggtggtga acgccttctg ggacggcggc ggaggcggcg caagctcttc cccggtgatg
      361 gccgccgtct cggggtttat tgaggagccg gacggcggta attcctccgt cgcagacgca
      421 gcgccgccgc cggagcacgg aggtgcgtct gtcgtcggac gggatggctc cgcggcggcg
      481 ccggcggcgg ccgcagggag gaggaagcgg cggagggcga ggaccgtcaa gaacagggag
      541 gaggtggaga gccagcgcat gacccacatc gccgtcgagc gcaaccgccg gaagcagatg
      601 aacgagtacc tcgccgtgct ccgctccctc atgccggcct cctacgtgca aaggggcgac
      661 caggcgtcca taattggcgg agcaatcaac tacgtcaagg agatggagca gcttctccaa
      721 tccctggagg cgcacagaca cgcccgccgc gcacgcaccg acgccgccgc cgcgttgcca
      781 ttcgcgggct tcttcacgtt cccgcagtac tccatga
//
